Addgene plasmid #179369: pLKO.1-PTPA-2
Purpose: shRNA suppression
Depositing lab: William Hahn. Depositing organization: Dana-Farber Cancer Institute. Publication: Identification of PP2A complexes and pathways involved in cell transformation. Sablina AA, Hector M, Colpaert N, Hahn WC. Cancer Res. 2010 Dec 15;70(24):10474-84. doi: 10.1158/0008-5472.CAN-10-2855. PubMed 21159657.
Backbone
  Vector backbone: pLKO.1
  Vector type: Mammalian Expression, Lentiviral
Growth in bacteria
  Bacterial resistance: Ampicillin, 100 μg/mL
  Growth temperature: 37°C
  Growth strain: NEB Stable
  Copy number: Unknown
Gene/Insert
  Gene/Insert name: PR53
  gRNA/shRNA sequence: GATCCACACAGTTCCAGACAT
  Species: H. sapiens (human)
Terms and licenses: Academic/Nonprofit Terms; Industry Terms: Not Available to Industry
How to cite: pLKO.1-PTPA-2 was a gift from William Hahn (Addgene plasmid # 179369 ; http://n2t.net/addgene:179369 ; RRID:Addgene_179369)
