[The description below was written by a language model from this plasmid's Addgene catalogue record and pLannotate feature annotations shown in this document.]
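Description:
pLKO.1-PTPA-2 is a lentiviral shRNA vector built on the pLKO.1 backbone and intended to suppress expression of the human gene recorded as PR53 (called PTPA in the plasmid name). The sequenced plasmid is about 7.1 kb. It is propagated in E. coli through a high-copy ColE1/pUC-type origin with ampicillin selection from the β-lactamase gene. An f1 origin, an SV40 origin, and remnants of a cloning-vector lac region (lacZα and lacI fragments, lac promoter/operator, T3 and T7 promoters) are also annotated in the backbone.

The transfer cassette has a third-generation, self-inactivating layout. An RSV enhancer/promoter fused to a truncated HIV-1 5' LTR drives transcription of the viral genome in packaging cells. It is followed by the Ψ packaging signal with an adjoining gag fragment, and by the Rev response element, which allows Rev-dependent nuclear export of the genomic RNA. The 3' LTR carries a ΔU3 deletion, so the integrated provirus lacks LTR promoter activity, and an SV40 polyadenylation signal lies downstream. Within the provirus, the human U6 RNA polymerase III promoter is positioned to transcribe the short hairpin. The hairpin is not annotated as a feature but would lie in the gap between the U6 promoter and the cPPT/CTS element, which aids nuclear import of the viral DNA. A human PGK promoter then drives puromycin N-acetyltransferase, so transduced or transfected mammalian cells can be selected with puromycin.

The stated purpose is shRNA suppression, and the "-2" in the name suggests it is one of several hairpins against this target. The associated study examined PP2A complexes and pathways in cell transformation.
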