Features (pLannotate 1.2.2; 25 found; start..end, strand, type, name):
    529..1128    +  CDS            PuroR: puromycin N-acetyltransferase; pac from Streptomyces alboniger; confers resistance to puromycin
   1171..1254    +  CDS            nef (fragment): NEF_HV1Z2 - Experimental evidence at protein level: Swiss-Prot protein existence level 1. Extracellular Nef protein targets CD4(+) T-lymphocytes for apoptosis by interacting with CXCR4 surface receptors. From Human immunodeficiency virus type 1 group M subtype D (isolate Z2/CDC-Z34) (HIV-1).
   1256..1489    +  LTR            3' LTR (ΔU3): self-inactivating 3' long terminal repeat (LTR) from HIV-1
   1561..1682    +  polyA_signal   SV40 poly(A) signal: SV40 polyadenylation signal
   1722..1857    +  rep_origin     SV40 ori: SV40 origin of replication
   1878..1896    -  promoter       T7 promoter: promoter for bacteriophage T7 RNA polymerase
   1904..2059    +  CDS            lacZα (fragment): LacZα fragment of β-galactosidase; lacZ fragment
   2064..2492    +  rep_origin     f1 ori (sequence partly withheld): f1 bacteriophage origin of replication; arrow indicates direction of (+) strand synthesis
   2545..2649    +  promoter       AmpR promoter: bla
   2650..3510    +  CDS            AmpR: β-lactamase; bla; confers resistance to ampicillin, carbenicillin, and related antibiotics
   3681..4269    +  rep_origin     ori: high-copy-number ColE1/pMB1/pBR322/pUC origin of replication
   4452..4544    +  CDS            lacI (fragment): lac repressor; lacI; The lac repressor binds to the lac operator to inhibit transcription in E. coli. This inhibition can be relieved by adding lactose or isopropyl-β-D-thiogalactopyranoside (IPTG).
   4557..4578    +  protein_bind   CAP binding site: CAP binding activates transcription in the presence of cAMP. E. coli catabolite activator protein
   4593..4623    +  promoter       lac promoter: promoter for the E. coli lac operon
   4631..4647    +  protein_bind   lac operator: The lac repressor binds to the lac operator to inhibit transcription in E. coli. This inhibition can be relieved by adding lactose or isopropyl-β-D-thiogalactopyranoside (IPTG). lac repressor encoded by lacI
   4692..4710    +  promoter       T3 promoter: promoter for bacteriophage T3 RNA polymerase
   4738..4964    +  promoter       RSV promoter: Rous sarcoma virus enhancer/promoter
   4965..5145    +  LTR            5' LTR (truncated): truncated 5' long terminal repeat (LTR) from HIV-1
   5192..5317    +  misc_feature   HIV-1 Ψ: packaging signal of human immunodeficiency virus type 1
   5301..5664    +  CDS            HIV-1 gag (fragment): gag protein from human immunodeficiency virus 1; gag
   5810..6043    +  misc_feature   RRE: The Rev response element (RRE) of HIV-1 allows for Rev-dependent mRNA export from the nucleus to the cytoplasm.
   6420..6520    +  CDS            Rev (fragment): human immunodeficiency virus 1 (HIV-1) Rev protein; rev; enhances nuclear export of unspliced and incompletely spliced viral mRNAs
   6570..6810    +  promoter       U6 promoter: RNA polymerase III promoter for human U6 snRNA
   6914..7031    +  misc_feature   cPPT/CTS: central polypurine tract and central termination sequence of HIV-1
   7080..507     +  promoter       hPGK promoter (across the origin): human phosphoglycerate kinase 1 promoter
>Addgene plasmid #179369 | pLKO.1-PTPA-2 | addgene full sequence | sequence record 354030 | Addgene NGS Result
TTGGGGTTGCGCCTTTTCCAAGGCAGCCCTGGGTTTGCGCAGGGACGCGGCTGCTCTGGGCGTGGTTCCG
GGAAACGCAGCGGCGCCGACCCTGGGTCTCGCACATTCTTCACGTCCGTTCGCAGCGTCACCCGGATCTT
CGCCGCTACCCTTGTGGGCCCCCCGGCGACGCTTCCTGCTCCGCCCCTAAGTCGGGAAGGTTCCTTGCGG
TTCGCGGCGTGCCGGACGTGACAAACGGAAGCCGCACGTCTCACTAGTACCCTCGCAGACGGACAGCGCC
AGGGAGCAATGGCAGCGCGCCGACCGCGATGGGCTGTGGCCAATAGCGGCTGCTCAGCAGGGCGCGCCGA
GAGCAGCGGCCGGGAAGGGGCGGTGCGGGAGGCGGGGTGTGGGGCGGTAGTGTGGGCCCTGTTCCTGCCC
GCGCGGTGTTCCGCATTCTGCAAGCCTCCGGAGCGCACGTCGGCAGTCGGCTCCCTCGTTGACCGAATCA
CCGACCTCTCTCCCCAGGGGGATCCACCGGAGCTTACCATGACCGAGTACAAGCCCACGGTGCGCCTCGC
CACCCGCGACGACGTCCCCAGGGCCGTACGCACCCTCGCCGCCGCGTTCGCCGACTACCCCGCCACGCGC
CACACCGTCGATCCGGACCGCCACATCGAGCGGGTCACCGAGCTGCAAGAACTCTTCCTCACGCGCGTCG
GGCTCGACATCGGCAAGGTGTGGGTCGCGGACGACGGCGCCGCGGTGGCGGTCTGGACCACGCCGGAGAG
CGTCGAAGCGGGGGCGGTGTTCGCCGAGATCGGCCCGCGCATGGCCGAGTTGAGCGGTTCCCGGCTGGCC
GCGCAGCAACAGATGGAAGGCCTCCTGGCGCCGCACCGGCCCAAGGAGCCCGCGTGGTTCCTGGCCACCG
TCGGCGTCTCGCCCGACCACCAGGGCAAGGGTCTGGGCAGCGCCGTCGTGCTCCCCGGAGTGGAGGCGGC
CGAGCGCGCCGGGGTGCCCGCCTTCCTGGAGACCTCCGCGCCCCGCAACCTCCCCTTCTACGAGCGGCTC
GGCTTCACCGTCACCGCCGACGTCGAGGTGCCCGAAGGACCGCGCACCTGGTGCATGACCCGCAAGCCCG
GTGCCTGACGCCCGCCCCACGACCCGCAGCGCCCGACCGAAAGGAGCGCACGACCCCATGCATCGGTACC
TTTAAGACCAATGACTTACAAGGCAGCTGTAGATCTTAGCCACTTTTTAAAAGAAAAGGGGGGACTGGAA
GGGCTAATTCACTCCCAACGAAGACAAGATCTGCTTTTTGCTTGTACTGGGTCTCTCTGGTTAGACCAGA
TCTGAGCCTGGGAGCTCTCTGGCTAACTAGGGAACCCACTGCTTAAGCCTCAATAAAGCTTGCCTTGAGT
GCTTCAAGTAGTGTGTGCCCGTCTGTTGTGTGACTCTGGTAACTAGAGATCCCTCAGACCCTTTTAGTCA
GTGTGGAAAATCTCTAGCAGTAGTAGTTCATGTCATCTTATTATTCAGTATTTATAACTTGCAAAGAAAT
GAATATCAGAGAGTGAGAGGAACTTGTTTATTGCAGCTTATAATGGTTACAAATAAAGCAATAGCATCAC
AAATTTCACAAATAAAGCATTTTTTTCACTGCATTCTAGTTGTGGTTTGTCCAAACTCATCAATGTATCT
TATCATGTCTGGCTCTAGCTATCCCGCCCCTAACTCCGCCCATCCCGCCCCTAACTCCGCCCAGTTCCGC
CCATTCTCCGCCCCATGGCTGACTAATTTTTTTTATTTATGCAGAGGCCGAGGCCGCCTCGGCCTCTGAG
CTATTCCAGAAGTAGTGAGGAGGCTTTTTTGGAGGCCTAGGGACGTACCCAATTCGCCCTATAGTGAGTC
GTATTACGCGCGCTCACTGGCCGTCGTTTTACAACGTCGTGACTGGGAAAACCCTGGCGTTACCCAACTT
AATCGCCTTGCAGCACATCCCCCTTTCGCCAGCTGGCGTAATAGCGAAGAGGCCCGCACCGATCGCCCTT
CCCAACAGTTGCGCAGCCTGAATGGCGAATGGG
[124 nt withheld, positions 2064-2187]
C
[91 nt withheld, positions 2189-2279]
A
[49 nt withheld, positions 2281-2329]
CCTTTGACGTTGGAGTCCACGTTCTTT
[37 nt withheld, positions 2357-2393]
ACCCTATCTCGGTCTATTCTTTTGATTTATAAGGGATTTTGCCGATTTCGGCCTATTGGTTAAAAAATGA
GCTGATTTAACAAAAATTTAACGCGAATTTTAACAAAATATTAACGCTTACAATTTAGGTGGCACTTTTC
GGGGAAATGTGCGCGGAACCCCTATTTGTTTATTTTTCTAAATACATTCAAATATGTATCCGCTCATGAG
ACAATAACCCTGATAAATGCTTCAATAATATTGAAAAAGGAAGAGTATGAGTATTCAACATTTCCGTGTC
GCCCTTATTCCCTTTTTTGCGGCATTTTGCCTTCCTGTTTTTGCTCACCCAGAAACGCTGGTGAAAGTAA
AAGATGCTGAAGATCAGTTGGGTGCACGAGTGGGTTACATCGAACTGGATCTCAACAGCGGTAAGATCCT
TGAGAGTTTTCGCCCCGAAGAACGTTTTCCAATGATGAGCACTTTTAAAGTTCTGCTATGTGGCGCGGTA
TTATCCCGTATTGACGCCGGGCAAGAGCAACTCGGTCGCCGCATACACTATTCTCAGAATGACTTGGTTG
AGTACTCACCAGTCACAGAAAAGCATCTTACGGATGGCATGACAGTAAGAGAATTATGCAGTGCTGCCAT
AACCATGAGTGATAACACTGCGGCCAACTTACTTCTGACAACGATCGGAGGACCGAAGGAGCTAACCGCT
TTTTTGCACAACATGGGGGATCATGTAACTCGCCTTGATCGTTGGGAACCGGAGCTGAATGAAGCCATAC
CAAACGACGAGCGTGACACCACGATGCCTGTAGCAATGGCAACAACGTTGCGCAAACTATTAACTGGCGA
ACTACTTACTCTAGCTTCCCGGCAACAATTAATAGACTGGATGGAGGCGGATAAAGTTGCAGGACCACTT
CTGCGCTCGGCCCTTCCGGCTGGCTGGTTTATTGCTGATAAATCTGGAGCCGGTGAGCGTGGGTCTCGCG
GTATCATTGCAGCACTGGGGCCAGATGGTAAGCCCTCCCGTATCGTAGTTATCTACACGACGGGGAGTCA
GGCAACTATGGATGAACGAAATAGACAGATCGCTGAGATAGGTGCCTCACTGATTAAGCATTGGTAACTG
TCAGACCAAGTTTACTCATATATACTTTAGATTGATTTAAAACTTCATTTTTAATTTAAAAGGATCTAGG
TGAAGATCCTTTTTGATAATCTCATGACCAAAATCCCTTAACGTGAGTTTTCGTTCCACTGAGCGTCAGA
CCCCGTAGAAAAGATCAAAGGATCTTCTTGAGATCCTTTTTTTCTGCGCGTAATCTGCTGCTTGCAAACA
AAAAAACCACCGCTACCAGCGGTGGTTTGTTTGCCGGATCAAGAGCTACCAACTCTTTTTCCGAAGGTAA
CTGGCTTCAGCAGAGCGCAGATACCAAATACTGTTCTTCTAGTGTAGCCGTAGTTAGGCCACCACTTCAA
GAACTCTGTAGCACCGCCTACATACCTCGCTCTGCTAATCCTGTTACCAGTGGCTGCTGCCAGTGGCGAT
AAGTCGTGTCTTACCGGGTTGGACTCAAGACGATAGTTACCGGATAAGGCGCAGCGGTCGGGCTGAACGG
GGGGTTCGTGCACACAGCCCAGCTTGGAGCGAACGACCTACACCGAACTGAGATACCTACAGCGTGAGCT
ATGAGAAAGCGCCACGCTTCCCGAAGGGAGAAAGGCGGACAGGTATCCGGTAAGCGGCAGGGTCGGAACA
GGAGAGCGCACGAGGGAGCTTCCAGGGGGAAACGCCTGGTATCTTTATAGTCCTGTCGGGTTTCGCCACC
TCTGACTTGAGCGTCGATTTTTGTGATGCTCGTCAGGGGGGCGGAGCCTATGGAAAAACGCCAGCAACGC
GGCCTTTTTACGGTTCCTGGCCTTTTGCTGGCCTTTTGCTCACATGTTCTTTCCTGCGTTATCCCCTGAT
TCTGTGGATAACCGTATTACCGCCTTTGAGTGAGCTGATACCGCTCGCCGCAGCCGAACGACCGAGCGCA
GCGAGTCAGTGAGCGAGGAAGCGGAAGAGCGCCCAATACGCAAACCGCCTCTCCCCGCGCGTTGGCCGAT
TCATTAATGCAGCTGGCACGACAGGTTTCCCGACTGGAAAGCGGGCAGTGAGCGCAACGCAATTAATGTG
AGTTAGCTCACTCATTAGGCACCCCAGGCTTTACACTTTATGCTTCCGGCTCGTATGTTGTGTGGAATTG
TGAGCGGATAACAATTTCACACAGGAAACAGCTATGACCATGATTACGCCAAGCGCGCAATTAACCCTCA
CTAAAGGGAACAAAAGCTGGAGCTGCAAGCTTAATGTAGTCTTATGCAATACTCTTGTAGTCTTGCAACA
TGGTAACGATGAGTTAGCAACATGCCTTACAAGGAGAGAAAAAGCACCGTGCATGCCGATTGGTGGAAGT
AAGGTGGTACGATCGTGCCTTATTAGGAAGGCAACAGACGGGTCTGACATGGATTGGACGAACCACTGAA
TTGCCGCATTGCAGAGATATTGTATTTAAGTGCCTAGCTCGATACATAAACGGGTCTCTCTGGTTAGACC
AGATCTGAGCCTGGGAGCTCTCTGGCTAACTAGGGAACCCACTGCTTAAGCCTCAATAAAGCTTGCCTTG
AGTGCTTCAAGTAGTGTGTGCCCGTCTGTTGTGTGACTCTGGTAACTAGAGATCCCTCAGACCCTTTTAG
TCAGTGTGGAAAATCTCTAGCAGTGGCGCCCGAACAGGGACTTGAAAGCGAAAGGGAAACCAGAGGAGCT
CTCTCGACGCAGGACTCGGCTTGCTGAAGCGCGCACGGCAAGAGGCGAGGGGCGGCGACTGGTGAGTACG
CCAAAAATTTTGACTAGCGGAGGCTAGAAGGAGAGAGATGGGTGCGAGAGCGTCAGTATTAAGCGGGGGA
GAATTAGATCGCGATGGGAAAAAATTCGGTTAAGGCCAGGGGGAAAGAAAAAATATAAATTAAAACATAT
AGTATGGGCAAGCAGGGAGCTAGAACGATTCGCAGTTAATCCTGGCCTGTTAGAAACATCAGAAGGCTGT
AGACAAATACTGGGACAGCTACAACCATCCCTTCAGACAGGATCAGAAGAACTTAGATCATTATATAATA
CAGTAGCAACCCTCTATTGTGTGCATCAAAGGATAGAGATAAAAGACACCAAGGAAGCTTTAGACAAGAT
AGAGGAAGAGCAAAACAAAAGTAAGACCACCGCACAGCAAGCGGCCGCTGATCTTCAGACCTGGAGGAGG
AGATATGAGGGACAATTGGAGAAGTGAATTATATAAATATAAAGTAGTAAAAATTGAACCATTAGGAGTA
GCACCCACCAAGGCAAAGAGAAGAGTGGTGCAGAGAGAAAAAAGAGCAGTGGGAATAGGAGCTTTGTTCC
TTGGGTTCTTGGGAGCAGCAGGAAGCACTATGGGCGCAGCGTCAATGACGCTGACGGTACAGGCCAGACA
ATTATTGTCTGGTATAGTGCAGCAGCAGAACAATTTGCTGAGGGCTATTGAGGCGCAACAGCATCTGTTG
CAACTCACAGTCTGGGGCATCAAGCAGCTCCAGGCAAGAATCCTGGCTGTGGAAAGATACCTAAAGGATC
AACAGCTCCTGGGGATTTGGGGTTGCTCTGGAAAACTCATTTGCACCACTGCTGTGCCTTGGAATGCTAG
TTGGAGTAATAAATCTCTGGAACAGATTTGGAATCACACGACCTGGATGGAGTGGGACAGAGAAATTAAC
AATTACACAAGCTTAATACACTCCTTAATTGAAGAATCGCAAAACCAGCAAGAAAAGAATGAACAAGAAT
TATTGGAATTAGATAAATGGGCAAGTTTGTGGAATTGGTTTAACATAACAAATTGGCTGTGGTATATAAA
ATTATTCATAATGATAGTAGGAGGCTTGGTAGGTTTAAGAATAGTTTTTGCTGTACTTTCTATAGTGAAT
AGAGTTAGGCAGGGATATTCACCATTATCGTTTCAGACCCACCTCCCAACCCCGAGGGGACCCGACAGGC
CCGAAGGAATAGAAGAAGAAGGTGGAGAGAGAGACAGAGACAGATCCATTCGATTAGTGAACGGATCTCG
ACGGTATCGATCACGAGACTAGCCTCGAGCGGCCGCCCCCTTCACCGAGGGCCTATTTCCCATGATTCCT
TCATATTTGCATATACGATACAAGGCTGTTAGAGAGATAATTGGAATTAATTTGACTGTAAACACAAAGA
TATTAGTACAAAATACGTGACGTAGAAAGTAATAATTTCTTGGGTAGTTTGCAGTTTTAAAATTATGTTT
TAAAATGGACTATCATATGCTTACCGTAACTTGAAAGTATTTCGATTTCTTGGCTTTATATATCTTGTGG
AAAGGACGAAACACCGGGATCCACACAGTTCCAGACATCTCGAGATGTCTGGAACTGTGTGGATCTTTTT
AATTCTCGACCTCGAGACAAATGGCAGTATTCATCCACAATTTTAAAAGAAAAGGGGGGATTGGGGGGTA
CAGTGCAGGGGAAAGAATAGTAGACATAATAGCAACAGACATACAAACTAAAGAATTACAAAAACAAATT
ACAAAAATTCAAAATTTTCGGGTTTATTACAGGGACAGCAGAGATCCACTTTGGCCGCGGCTCGAGGGGG
